>Addgene plasmid #39532 | pEGFP-Akt(R25C) | addgene partial sequence | sequence record 51092 | EGFP-C 5'-CATGGTCCTGCTGGAGTTCGTG-3'
GAGCTGTCAGGGTGGAGGTGGAGGAGGCGTCGACATGTACCCATACGATGTTCCAGATTACGCTTCTAGA
ATGAACGACGTAGCCATTGTGAAGGAGGGCTGGCTGCACAAACGAGGGGAATATATTAAAACCTGGCGGC
CTTGCTACTTCCTCCTCAAGAACGATGGCACCTTTATTGGCTACAAGGAACGGCCTCAGGATGTGGATCA
GCGAGAGTCCCCACTCAACAACTTCTCAGTGGCACAATGCCAGCTGATGAAGACAGAGCGGCCAAGGCCC
AACACCTTTATCATCCGCTGCCTGCAGTGGACCACAGTCATTGAGCGCACCTTCCATGTGGAAACGCCTG
AGGAGCGGGAAGAATGGGCCACCGCCATTCAGACTGTGGCCGATGGACTCAAGAGGCAGGAAGAAGAGAC
GATGGACTTCCGATCAGGCTCACCCAGTGACAACTCAGGGGCTGAAGAGATGGAGGTGTCCCTGGCCAAG
CCCAAGCACCGTGTGACCATGAACGAGTTTGAGTACCTGAAACTACTGGGCAAGGGCACCTTTGGGAAAG
TGATTCTGGTGAAAGAGAAGGCCACAGGCCGCTACTATGCCATGAAGATCCTCAAGAAGGAGGTCATCGT
CGCCAAGGATGAGGTTGCCCACACGCTTACTGAGAACCGTGTCCTGCAGAACTCTAGGCATCCCTTCCTT
ACGGCCCTCAAGTACTCATTCCAGACCCACGACCGCCTCTGCTTTGTCATGGAGTATGCCAACGGGGGCG
AGCTCTTCTTCCACCTGTCTCGAGAGCGCGTGTTCTCCGAGGACCGGGCCCGCTTCTATGGTGCGGAGAT
TGTGTCTGCCCTGGACTACTTGCACTCCGAGAGAACGTGGT
