[The description below was written by a language model from this plasmid's Addgene catalogue record.]
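Description:
pEGFP-Akt(R25C) is a mammalian expression plasmid built on the Clontech pEGFP-C1 backbone (about 4.7 kb without insert) and carrying a roughly 1.6 kb mouse Akt1 (PKB alpha) coding sequence with an R25C point mutation. The insert was placed between the SalI and BamHI sites of the multiple cloning site, both of which remain intact. This positions it downstream of the backbone's EGFP open reading frame. The encoded product is therefore an N-terminal EGFP fusion, with a six-glycine flexible linker and an HA epitope tag recorded as N-terminal additions on the Akt insert. The plasmid is propagated in E. coli under kanamycin selection. The record gives no feature table and does not list the promoter, origin of replication or any mammalian selection marker, and the copy number is recorded as unknown. pEGFP-C1-type vectors generally drive the fusion from a CMV immediate-early promoter, but that is not stated here.

Arginine 25 lies in the pleckstrin homology domain of Akt, and the R25C substitution is generally known as a mutation that impairs binding of 3' phosphoinositides, and therefore lipid-dependent membrane recruitment. The associated publication concerns Akt/PKB localisation and 3' phosphoinositide generation at sites of epithelial cell-matrix and cell-cell contact. This suggests the construct serves as a lipid-binding-defective control for a fluorescent Akt fusion in live or fixed cell imaging, helping to show whether an observed membrane localisation depends on PH domain-phosphoinositide interaction. The HA tag additionally permits detection by immunoblotting or immunostaining independently of EGFP fluorescence.
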