Addgene plasmid #39532: pEGFP-Akt(R25C)
Depositing lab: Julian Downward. Depositing organization: Cancer Research UK. Publication: Akt/PKB localisation and 3' phosphoinositide generation at sites of epithelial cell-matrix and cell-cell interaction. Watton SJ, Downward J. Curr Biol. 1999 Apr 22;9(8):433-6. 10.1016/S0960-9822(99)80192-4 PubMed 10226029.
Backbone
  Vector backbone: pEGFP-C1
  Backbone manufacturer: Clontech
  Backbone size w/o insert (bp): 4700
  Vector type: Mammalian Expression
Growth in bacteria
  Bacterial resistance: Kanamycin, 50 μg/mL
  Growth temperature: 37°C
  Growth strain: DH5alpha
  Copy number: Unknown
Gene/Insert
  Gene/Insert name: Akt(R25C)
  Species: M. musculus (mouse)
  Insert size (bp): 1600
  Mutation: R25C
  Entrez Gene: Akt1 (a.k.a. Akt, LTR-akt, PKB, PKB/Akt, PKBalpha, Rac)
  Tag / fusion protein: 6G linker (N terminal on insert); HA (N terminal on insert); EGFP (N terminal on backbone)
  Cloning method: Restriction Enzyme; 5′ cloning site SalI (not destroyed); 3′ cloning site BamHI (not destroyed)
  Sequencing primers: 5′ EGFP-C
Terms and licenses: Academic/Nonprofit Terms; Industry Terms: Not Available to Industry
How to cite: pEGFP-Akt(R25C) was a gift from Julian Downward (Addgene plasmid # 39532 ; http://n2t.net/addgene:39532 ; RRID:Addgene_39532)
